>Addgene plasmid #145595 | pGBW-m4046804 | addgene full sequence | sequence record 298362 | Addgene NGS Result
GATCTCGATCCCGCGAAATTAATACGACTCACTATAGGGGAATTGTGAGCGGATAACAATTCCCCTCTAG
AAATAATTTTGTTTAACTTTAAGAAGGAGACTCTTCTATGGCCATTGCGAGCGAATTTTCAAGTCTTCCA
TCCTATGCTGCATTCGCTACTGCACAAGAGGCTTACGAACAGGCGGTGGCCAACGGCGACTCGGAAGTCG
TTCTGAAGAAACTGAAAAAATCTTTAAATGTTGCGAAAAGCGAATTTGATCGTGACGCTGCGATGCAGCG
CAAGTTGGAGAAAATGGCTGATCAGGCAATGACGCAAATGTACAAACAGGCTCGTTCCGAAGACAAAAGG
GCCAAAGTAACCTCTGCTATGCAGACCATGCTGTTCACAATGCTGCGCAAGCTGGATAACGACGCGCTCA
ACAACATCATCAACAATGCACGTGATGGTTGCGTACCTCTCAACATTATCCCGCTTACTACTGCTGCAAA
ACTGATGGTGGTTATACCGGACTACAACACCTATAAGAACACCTGTGATGGGACGACTTTCACCTACGCC
AGCGCACTGTGGGAAATCCAGCAGGTTGTCGATGCTGACAGTAAAATCGTTCAGCTGAGCGAGATTTCTA
TGGACAATTCTCCGAACCTGGCGTGGCCACTGATCGTAACTGCTCTGCGTGCGAATAGCGCGGTCAAATT
ACAAGAGAACCTGTACTTTCAAAGCTGGAGCCATCCGCAGTTTGAAAAATAACCGGCTTATCGGTCAGTT
TCACCTGATTTACGTAAAAACCCGCTTCGGCGGGTTTTTGCTTTTGGAGGGGCAGAAAGATGAATGACTG
TCCACGACGCTATACCCAAAAGAAAAAGCTTGAGATCCTTTTTTTCTGCGCGTAATCTGCTGCTTGCAAA
CAAAAAAACCACCGCTACCAGCGGTGGTTTGTTTGCCGGATCAAGAGCTACCAACTCTTTTTCCGAAGGT
AACTGGCTTCAGCAGAGCGCAGATACCAAATACTGTTCTTCTAGTGTAGCCGTAGTTAGGCCACCACTTC
AAGAACTCTGTAGCACCGCCTACATACCTCGCTCTGCTAATCCTGTTACCAGTGGCTGCTGCCAGTGGCG
ATAAGTCGTGTCTTACCGGGTTGGACTCAAGACGATAGTTACCGGATAAGGCGCAGCGGTCGGGCTGAAC
GGGGGGTTCGTGCACACAGCCCAGCTTGGAGCGAACGACCTACACCGAACTGAGATACCTACAGCGTGAG
CTATGAGAAAGCGCCACGCTTCCCGAAGGGAGAAAGGCGGACAGGTATCCGGTAAGCGGCAGGGTCGGAA
CAGGAGAGCGCACGAGGGAGCTTCCAGGGGGAAACGCCTGGTATCTTTATAGTCCTGTCGGGTTTCGCCA
CCTCTGACTTGAGCGTCGATTTTTGTGATGCTCGTCAGGGGGGCGGAGCCTATGGAAATTGATCGGGCAC
GTAAGAGGTTCCAACTTTCACCATAATGAAATAAGATCACTACCGGGCGTATTTTTTGAGTTATCGAGAT
TTTCAGGAGCTAAGGAAGCTAAAATGGAGAAAAAAATCACTGGATATACCACCGTTGATATATCCCAATG
GCATCGTAAAGAACATTTTGAGGCATTTCAGTCAGTTGCTCAATGTACCTATAACCAGACCGTTCAGCTG
GATATTACGGCCTTTTTAAAGACCGTAAAGAAAAATAAGCACAAGTTTTATCCGGCCTTTATTCACATTC
TTGCCCGCCTGATGAATGCTCATCCGGAATTTCGTATGGCAATGAAAGACGGTGAGCTGGTGATATGGGA
TAGTGTTCACCCTTGTTACACCGTTTTCCATGAGCAAACTGAAACGTTTTCATCGCTCTGGAGTGAATAC
CACGACGATTTCCGGCAGTTTCTACACATATATTCGCAAGATGTGGCGTGTTACGGTGAAAACCTGGCCT
ATTTCCCTAAAGGGTTTATTGAGAATATGTTTTTCGTTTCAGCCAATCCCTGGGTGAGTTTCACCAGTTT
TGATTTAAACGTGGCCAATATGGACAACTTCTTCGCCCCCGTTTTCACCATGGGCAAATATTATACGCAA
GGCGACAAGGTGCTGATGCCGCTGGCGATTCAGGTTCATCATGCCGTTTGTGATGGCTTCCATGTCGGCA
GAATGCTTAATGAATTACAACAGTACTGCGATGAGTGGCAGGGCGGGGCGTAATTTGATATCGAGCTCGC
TTGGACTCCTGTTGATAGATCCAGTAATGACCTCAGAACTCCATCTGGATTTGTTCAGAACGCTCGGTTG
CCGCCGGGCGTTTTTTATTGGTCATC
Features (pLannotate 1.2.2; 8 found; start..end, strand, type, name):
     20..38      +  promoter       T7 promoter: promoter for bacteriophage T7 RNA polymerase
     39..63      +  protein_bind   lac operator: The lac repressor binds to the lac operator to inhibit transcription in E. coli. This inhibition can be relieved by adding lactose or isopropyl-β-D-thiogalactopyranoside (IPTG). lac repressor encoded by lacI
     78..100     +  RBS            RBS: efficient ribosome binding site from bacteriophage T7 gene 10 (Olins and Rangwala, 1989)
    111..710     +  CDS            R1A_SARS2 (fragment): Experimental evidence at protein level: Swiss-Prot protein existence level 1. [Non-structural protein 10]: Plays a pivotal role in viral transcription by stimulating both nsp14 3'-5' exoribonuclease and nsp16 2'-O-methyltransferase activities. Therefore plays an essential role in viral mRNAs cap methylation. From Severe acute respiratory syndrome coronavirus 2 (2019-nCoV) (SARS-CoV-2).
    870..1458    +  rep_origin     ori: high-copy-number ColE1/pMB1/pBR322/pUC origin of replication
   1466..1563    +  promoter       cat promoter: promoter of the E. coli cat gene encoding chloramphenicol acetyltransferase
   1564..2220    +  CDS            cat: CAT_ECOLX - Experimental evidence at protein level: Swiss-Prot protein existence level 1. This enzyme is an effector of chloramphenicol resistance in bacteria. From Escherichia coli. This protein is used as a marker in many commonly used cloning vectors, such as pACYC184.
   2294..2328    +  terminator     lambda t0 terminator: minimal transcription terminator from phage lambda (Scholtissek and Grosse, 1987)
