[The description below was written by a language model from this plasmid's Addgene catalogue record and pLannotate feature annotations shown in this document.]
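Description:
pGBW-m4046804 is a compact bacterial expression plasmid (about 2.3 kb in the sequenced record) for producing the SARS-CoV-2 non-structural protein nsp8 in Escherichia coli. The minimal backbone carries little beyond a high-copy ColE1/pUC-type origin of replication and a chloramphenicol acetyltransferase (cat) gene driven by its own promoter, which provides chloramphenicol selection. A lambda t0 terminator lies downstream of the marker.

The expression cassette consists of a T7 promoter followed directly by a lac operator, the efficient ribosome binding site from phage T7 gene 10, and an ATG start codon ahead of the nsp8 coding sequence. Transcription therefore requires a host that supplies T7 RNA polymerase. It is held off by lac repressor and induced with IPTG or lactose; no lacI gene is annotated on the plasmid, so the repressor would have to come from the host. The roughly 0.6 kb insert corresponds to the nsp8 segment of the viral ORF1ab polyprotein and has been codon-recoded for E. coli. The automated annotation identifies it only as a fragment of the replicase polyprotein 1a, and the nsp10 functional text attached to that hit is a generic polyprotein note rather than a description of this insert. According to the catalogue entry, the backbone adds a C-terminal Strep-tag II preceded by a TEV protease cleavage site, which allows affinity purification followed by tag removal, although these elements are not separately annotated in the feature table. No terminator is annotated directly after the coding sequence. The construct is intended for recombinant production of nsp8, for example for biochemical or structural work on the coronavirus replication machinery.
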