Addgene plasmid #145595: pGBW-m4046804
Purpose: Bacterial Expression plasmid for SARS-CoV-2 nsp8
Depositing lab: Ginkgo Bioworks & Benjie Chen. Depositing organization: Ginkgo Bioworks.
Backbone
  Vector backbone: ori-013 - marker | cmR
  Backbone size w/o insert (bp): 1462
  Vector type: Bacterial Expression
Growth in bacteria
  Bacterial resistance: Chloramphenicol, 25 μg/mL
  Growth temperature: 30°C
  Growth strain: DH5alpha
  Copy number: High Copy
Gene/Insert
  Gene/Insert name: SARS-CoV-2 nsp8
  Species: Escherichia coli str. K-12 substr. MG1655; Severe acute respiratory syndrome coronavirus 2
  Insert size (bp): 593
  Mutation: Escherichia coli recode 1
  Entrez Gene: ORF1ab (a.k.a. GU280_gp01)
  Promoter: Promoter | pT7 ; Operator | lacO ; RBS | T7_rbs ; Start Codon | ATG
  Tag / fusion protein: Cleavable TEV;StrepII (C terminal on backbone)
  Cloning method: Unknown
Resource information
  A portion of this plasmid was derived from a plasmid made by: GinkgoBioworks
Depositor comments: NCBI Reference Sequence: YP_009725304.1
How to cite: pGBW-m4046804 was a gift from Ginkgo Bioworks & Benjie Chen (Addgene plasmid # 145595 ; http://n2t.net/addgene:145595 ; RRID:Addgene_145595)
